>Addgene plasmid #49387 | pDNR-hAkt1 | addgene partial sequence | sequence record 74649 | T7 5'-TAATACGACTCACTATAGGG-3'
CGCAGCGAGTCAGTGAGCGAGGAAGCGGCCGCATAACTTCGTATAGCATACATTATACGAAGTTATCAGT
CGACGGTACCGGACATATGCCCGGGAATTCAGAGGAGCGCGTGAGCGTCGCGGGAGCCTCGGGCACCATG
AGCGACGTGGCTATTGTGAAGGAGGGTTGGCTGCACAAACGAGGGGAGTACATCAAGACCTGGCGGCCAC
GCTACTTCCTCCTCAAGAATGATGGCACCTTCATTGGCTACAAGGAGCGGCCGCAGGATGTGGACCAACG
TGAGGCTCCCCTCAACAACTTCTCTGTGGCGCAGTGCCAGCTGATGAAGACGGAGCGGCCCCGGCCCAAC
ACCTTCATCATCCGCTGCCTGCAGTGGACCACTGTCATCGAACGCACCTTCCATGTGGAGACTCCTGAGG
AGCGGGAGGAGTGGACAACCGCCATCCAGACTGTGGCTGACGGCCTCAAGAAGCAGGAGGAGGAGGAGAT
GGACTTCCGGTCGGGCTCACCCAGTGACAACTCAGGGGCTGAAGAGATGGAGGTGTCCCTGGCCAAGCCC
AAGCACCGCGTGACCATGAACGAGTTTGAGTACCTGAAGCTGCTGGGCAAGGGCACTTTCGGCAAGGTGA
TCCTGGTGAAGGAGAAGGCCACAGGCCGCTACTACGCCATGAAGATCCTCAAGAAGGAAGTCATCGTGGC
CAAGGACGAGGTGGCCCACACACTCACCGAGAACCGCGTCCTGCAGAACTCCAGGCACCCCTTCCTCACA
GCCCTGAAGTACTCTTTCCAGACCCACGACCGCCTCTGCTTTGTCATGGAGTACGCCAACGGGGGCGAGC
TGTTCTTCCACCTGTCCCGGGAGCGTGTGTTCTCCGAGGACCGGGCCCGCTTCTATGGCGCTGA
