>Addgene plasmid #49387 | pDNR-hAkt1 | addgene partial sequence | sequence record 74748 | CAT-F 5'-GTTTGTGATGGCTTCCATGTC-3'
ACAGTACTGCGATGAGTGGCAGGGCGGGGCGTAATTTGATATCGAGCTCGCTTGGACTCCTGTTGATAGA
TCCAGTAATGACCTCAGAACTCCATCTGGATTTGTTCAGAACGCTCGGTTGCCGCCGGGCGTTTTTTATT
GGTGAGAATCCAAGCACTAGTCATGACCAGGATCTCCTAGGCTAGTTGTGATTATGATTATGATTATGAT
TATGATTATGACCACTTACCTGGGCCCGCGCGCCAAACGAATGGTCTAGAAAGCTTCTCGAGCGGATCCC
GCCGCCTGGGGCCGTGCCGCTGGCCGAGTAGGAGAACTGGGGGAAGTGGGGCCTGCGCTCGCTGTCCACA
CACTCCATGCTGTCATCTTGGTCAGGTGGTGTGATGGTGATCATCTGGGCCGTGAACTCCTCATCAAAAT
ACCTGGTGTCAGTCTCCGACGTGACCTGGGGCTTGAAGGGTGGGCTGAGCTTCTTCTCGTACACGTGCTG
CCACACGATACCGGCAAAGAAGCGATGCTGCATGATCTCCTTGGCGTCCTCGGAGCCCCCGCCAAGCCTC
TGCTTGGGGTCCTTCTTGAGCAGCCCTGAAAGCAAGGACTTGGCCTCGGGACCAAGCGTGCGCGGGAAGC
GGATCTCCTCCATGAGGATGAGCTCAAAAAGCTTCTCATGGTCCTGGTTGTAGAAGGGCAGGCGACCGCA
CATCATCTCGTACATGACCACGCCCAGCCCCCACCAGTCCACTGCACGGCCGTAGTCATTGTCCTCCAGC
ACCTCGGGGGCCAGGTACTCAGGTGTGCCGCAAAAGGTCTTCATGGTGGCACCGTCCTTGATCCCCTCCT
TGCACAGCCCGAAGTCTGTGATCTTAATGTGCCCGTCCTTGTCCAGCATGAGGTTCTCCAGCTTGAGGTC
CCGGTACACCACGTTCTTCTCCGAGTGCAGGTAGTCCAGG
