[The description below was written by a language model from this plasmid's Addgene catalogue record.]
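Description:
pDNR-hAkt1 is a Cre/lox donor plasmid built on the Clontech pDNR-dual backbone (about 4.9 kb without insert). It carries the human AKT1 coding sequence for later transfer into acceptor expression vectors. It is propagated in E. coli as a high-copy plasmid under ampicillin selection. The record lists no promoter for the insert, which fits its role as a shuttle or donor construct rather than an expression vector in its own right. No feature table is provided, so the positions of the lox sites, the origin of replication and any other backbone elements are not documented here.

The insert is roughly 1.5 kb of human AKT1 (also known as PKB-alpha or RAC-alpha, a serine/threonine kinase), derived from a GenBank cDNA reference and cloned between EcoRI and BamHI sites, both of which remain intact. The native TGA stop codon was changed to CCA. This removes termination so that translation can read through into the backbone-encoded C-terminal 6xHN tag, which consists of six repeating His-Asn units. Histidine-rich tags of this type are generally used for immobilised metal affinity purification and for detection.

In donor systems of this kind, Cre recombinase moves the lox-flanked gene cassette into an acceptor vector that supplies the promoter. One sequence-verified clone can thereby be placed into several expression contexts without further restriction cloning. The stated purpose is to serve as the donor for cloning human Akt1 with the 6xHN tag. The record does not specify any particular acceptor vectors or downstream expression hosts.
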