Addgene plasmid #49387: pDNR-hAkt1
Purpose: donor vector for cloning human Akt1 with 6xHN tag
Depositing lab: Randall McKinnon. Depositing organization: Rutgers, The State University of New Jersey.
Backbone
  Vector backbone: pDNR-dual
  Backbone manufacturer: Clontech
  Backbone size w/o insert (bp): 4900
  Vector type: Cre/Lox ; donor vector
Growth in bacteria
  Bacterial resistance: Ampicillin, 100 μg/mL
  Growth temperature: 37°C
  Growth strain: DH5alpha
  Copy number: High Copy
Gene/Insert
  Gene/Insert name: Akt1 (alt name: v-akt murine thymoma viral oncogene homolog 1)
  Species: H. sapiens (human)
  Insert size (bp): 1487
  Mutation: tga to cca at nt 1725 with respect to GenBank ID BC000479
  GenBank ID: BC000479
  Entrez Gene: AKT1 (a.k.a. AKT, PKB, PKB-ALPHA, PRKBA, RAC, RAC-ALPHA)
  Promoter: none
  Tag / fusion protein: 6xHN (6 repeating His-Asn subunits) (C terminal on backbone)
  Cloning method: Restriction Enzyme; 5′ cloning site EcoRI (not destroyed); 3′ cloning site BamHI (not destroyed)
  Sequencing primers: 5′ T7; 3′ CAT-F
Terms and licenses: Academic/Nonprofit Terms; Industry Terms: Not Available to Industry
How to cite: pDNR-hAkt1 was a gift from Randall McKinnon (Addgene plasmid # 49387 ; http://n2t.net/addgene:49387 ; RRID:Addgene_49387)
